Addgene plasmid #112603: pOP3BT
Purpose: (Empty Backbone) Used for expression of protein in E. coli as TEV cleavable N-terminal Avi-His8-tag and GB1 fusions
Depositing lab: Marko Hyvönen. Depositing organization: University of Cambridge.
Backbone
  Vector backbone: pBAT4
  Vector type: Bacterial Expression
  Tag / fusion protein: Avi - 8His-GB1 (N terminal on backbone)
Growth in bacteria
  Bacterial resistance: Ampicillin, 100 μg/mL
  Growth temperature: 37°C
  Growth strain: DH5alpha
  Copy number: High Copy
Gene/Insert
  Gene/Insert name: None
  Tag / fusion protein: Avi - 8His-GB1 (N terminal on backbone)
Terms and licenses: Academic/Nonprofit Terms; Industry Terms: Not Available to Industry
How to cite: pOP3BT was a gift from Marko Hyvönen (Addgene plasmid # 112603 ; http://n2t.net/addgene:112603 ; RRID:Addgene_112603)
