[The description below was written by a language model from this plasmid's Addgene catalogue record and pLannotate feature annotations shown in this document.]
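Description:
pOP3BT is an empty bacterial expression backbone derived from pBAT4, designed for producing recombinant proteins in E. coli as fusions to a removable N-terminal tag. It is maintained as a high-copy plasmid through a ColE1/pUC-type origin and selected with ampicillin via the β-lactamase (AmpR) gene and its own promoter. Two full sequence records of about 4.7 kb, one supplied by the depositor and one from repository sequencing, carry essentially the same annotated features and differ only in their numbering origin and by a few bases in length.

The expression cassette is driven by a T7 promoter immediately followed by a lac operator, with the efficient phage T7 gene 10 ribosome binding site upstream of the tag coding region and a T7 terminator downstream. A full-length lacI gene under the lacIq promoter is carried on the plasmid, so transcription is repressed until induced with IPTG in a host that supplies T7 RNA polymerase. According to the catalogue entry, the tag consists of an Avi tag (a substrate sequence for BirA-mediated biotinylation), eight histidines for metal-affinity purification, and the GB1 domain of streptococcal protein G as a solubility-enhancing partner, followed by a TEV protease site that allows the tag to be cleaved from the target. The automated annotation detects the His tag, GB1 and TEV site but does not call the Avi tag. No insert is present; a gene of interest would be cloned after the TEV site. The remaining annotations are short fragment matches (f1/M13 origin, bom, rop, lacZα, RSF ori, SP6 promoter, SET1), probably backbone remnants or incidental similarities rather than functional elements.
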