Features (pLannotate 1.2.2; 24 found; start..end, strand, type, name):
      1..19      +  promoter       T7 promoter: promoter for bacteriophage T7 RNA polymerase
     19..43      +  protein_bind   lac operator: The lac repressor binds to the lac operator to inhibit transcription in E. coli. This inhibition can be relieved by adding lactose or isopropyl-β-D-thiogalactopyranoside (IPTG). lac repressor encoded by lacI
     56..78      +  RBS            RBS: efficient ribosome binding site from bacteriophage T7 gene 10 (Olins and Rangwala, 1989)
    146..166     +  CDS            7xHis: 6xHis affinity tag
    179..333     +  CDS            GB1 (fragment) (sequence withheld): B1 domain of Streptococcal protein G effective as a solubilizing fusion partner (Cheng and Patel, 2004)
    368..386     +  CDS            TEV site (fragment): tobacco etch virus (TEV) protease recognition and cleavage site
    435..453     -  promoter       SP6 promoter: promoter for bacteriophage SP6 RNA polymerase
    468..517     +  CDS            SET1 (fragment): solubility-enhancement tag derived from T7 phage gene 10B
    525..572     +  terminator     T7 terminator: transcription terminator for bacteriophage T7 RNA polymerase
    601..667     +  CDS            lacZα (fragment): LacZα fragment of β-galactosidase; lacZ fragment
    671..892     -  rep_origin     M13 ori (fragment) (sequence partly withheld): M13 bacteriophage origin of replication; arrow indicates direction of (+) strand synthesis
    893..913     -  misc_feature   MCS (fragment): pUC18/19 multiple cloning site
    912..930     -  promoter       lac UV5 promoter (fragment): E. coli lac promoter with an "up" mutation
    945..966     -  protein_bind   CAP binding site: CAP binding activates transcription in the presence of cAMP. E. coli catabolite activator protein
    979..2061    -  CDS            lacI: lac repressor; lacI; The lac repressor binds to the lac operator to inhibit transcription in E. coli. This inhibition can be relieved by adding lactose or isopropyl-β-D-thiogalactopyranoside (IPTG).
   2062..2139    -  promoter       lacIq promoter: lacI (mutant); In the lacIq allele, a single base change in the promoter boosts expression of the lacI gene about 10-fold.
   2139..2157    -  misc_feature   MCS (fragment): pUC18/19 multiple cloning site
   2158..2391    -  rep_origin     f1 ori (fragment) (sequence partly withheld): f1 bacteriophage origin of replication; arrow indicates direction of (+) strand synthesis
   2394..2493    -  misc_feature   bom (fragment): basis of mobility region from pBR322
   2595..2630    -  CDS            rop (fragment): Rop protein, which maintains plasmids at low copy number; rop
   2725..2829    +  promoter       AmpR promoter: bla
   2830..3690    +  CDS            AmpR: β-lactamase; bla; confers resistance to ampicillin, carbenicillin, and related antibiotics
   3861..4449    +  rep_origin     ori: high-copy-number ColE1/pMB1/pBR322/pUC origin of replication
   4632..4688    +  CDS            lacI (fragment): lac repressor; lacI; The lac repressor binds to the lac operator to inhibit transcription in E. coli. This inhibition can be relieved by adding lactose or isopropyl-β-D-thiogalactopyranoside (IPTG).
>Addgene plasmid #112603 | pOP3BT | depositor full sequence | sequence record 212066 | Full Sequence
TAATACGACTCACTATAGGGAATTGTGAGCGGATAACAATTCCTCTAGAAATAATTTTGTTTAACTTTAA
GAAGGAGATATATCCATGAATGGACTGAATGATATCTTTGAAGCGCAGAAAATTGAATGGCATGAATCCG
GATCTCATCACCATCACCATCACCATCACACTAGT
[165 nt withheld, positions 176-340]
ACCGGTAGTGGCACCAGTGGGTCGACAGAAAACCTGTACTTCCAGGGATCCATGGAATTCGCGGCCGCCC
TAGGCTCGAGCTAAGCTTGAGTATTCTATAGTGTCACCTAAATCCCAGCTTGATCCGGCTGCTAACAAAG
CCCGAAAGGAAGCTGAGTTGGCTGCTGCCACCGCTGAGCAATAACTAGCATAACCCCTTGGGGCCTCTAA
ACGGGTCTTGAGGGGTTTTTTGCTGAAAGGAGGAACTATATCCGGATAACCTGGCGTAATAGCGAAGAGG
CCCGCACCGATCGCCCTTCCCAACAGTTGCGCAGCCTGAATGGCGAATGGAAATTGTAAGCGTTAATATT
TTGTTAAAATTCGCGTTAAATTTTTGTTAAATCAGCTCATTTTTTAACCAATAGGCCGAAATCGGCAAAA
TCCCTTATAAATCAAAAGAATAGACCGAGATAGGGT
[37 nt withheld, positions 797-833]
AAAGAACGTGGACTCCAACGTCAAAGG
[32 nt withheld, positions 861-892]
AGCTTGCATGCCTGCAGGTCGGAAGCATAAAGTGTAAAGCCTGGGGTGCCTAATGAGTGAGCTAACTTAC
ATTAATTGCGTTGCGCTCACTGCCCGCTTTCCAGTCGGGAAACCTGTCGTGCCAGCTGCATTAATGAATC
GGCCAACGCGCGGGGAGAGGCGGTTTGCGTATTGGGCGCCAGGGTGGTTTTTCTTTTCACCAGTGAGACG
GGCAACAGCTGATTGCCCTTCACCGCCTGGCCCTGAGAGAGTTGCAGCAAGCGGTCCACGCTGGTTTGCC
CCAGCAGGCGAAAATCCTGTTTGATGGTGGTTGACGGCGGGATATAACATGAGCTGTCTTCGGTATCGTC
GTATCCCACTACCGAGATATCCGCACCAACGCGCAGCCCGGACTCGGTAATGGCGCGCATTGCGCCCAGC
GCCATCTGATCGTTGGCAACCAGCATCGCAGTGGGAACGATGCCCTCATTCAGCATTTGCATGGTTTGTT
GAAAACCGGACATGGCACTCCAGTCGCCTTCCCGTTCCGCTATCGGCTGAATTTGATTGCGAGTGAGATA
TTTATGCCAGCCAGCCAGACGCAGACGCGCCGAGACAGAACTTAATGGGCCCGCTAACAGCGCGATTTGC
TGGTGACCCAATGCGACCAGATGCTCCACGCCCAGTCGCGTACCGTCTTCATGGGAGAAAATAATACTGT
TGATGGGTGTCTGGTCAGAGACATCAAGAAATAACGCCGGAACATTAGTGCAGGCAGCTTCCACAGCAAT
GGCATCCTGGTCATCCAGCGGATAGTTAATGATCAGCCCACTGACGCGTTGCGCGAGAAGATTGTGCACC
GCCGCTTTACAGGCTTCGACGCCGCTTCGTTCTACCATCGACACCACCACGCTGGCACCCAGTTGATCGG
CGCGAGATTTAATCGCCGCGACAATTTGCGACGGCGCGTGCAGGGCCAGACTGGAGGTGGCAACGCCAAT
CAGCAACGACTGTTTGCCCGCCAGTTGTTGTGCCACGCGGTTGGGAATGTAATTCAGCTCCGCCATCGCC
GCTTCCACTTTTTCCCGCGTTTTCGCAGAAACGTGGCTGGCCTGGTTCACCACGCGGGAAACGGTCTGAT
AAGAGACACCGGCATACTCTGCGACATCGTATAACGTTACTGGTTTCACATTCACCACCCTGAATTGACT
CTCTTCCGGGCGCTATCATGCCATACCGCGAAAGGTTTTGCACCATTCGATGGTGTCGGGTACCGAGCTC
GAATT
[32 nt withheld, positions 2158-2189]
CGGTCGAGGTGCCGTAAAGCT
[56 nt withheld, positions 2211-2266]
G
[124 nt withheld, positions 2268-2391]
CGCCTGATGCGGTATTTTCTCCTTACGCATCTGTGCGGTATTTCACACCGCATATGGTGCACTCTCAGTA
CAATCTGCTCTGATGCCGCATAGTTAAGCCAGCCCCGACACCCGCCAACACCCGCTGACGCGCCCTGACG
GGCTTGTCTGCTCCCGGCATCCGCTTACAGACAAGCTGTGACCGTCTCCGGGAGCTGCATGTGTCAGAGG
TTTTCACCGTCATCACCGAAACGCGCGAGACGAAAGGGCCTCGTGATACGCCTATTTTTATAGGTTAATG
TCATGATAATAATGGTTTCTTAGACGTCAGGTGGCACTTTTCGGGGAAATGTGCGCGGAACCCCTATTTG
TTTATTTTTCTAAATACATTCAAATATGTATCCGCTCATGAGACAATAACCCTGATAAATGCTTCAATAA
TATTGAAAAAGGAAGAGTATGAGTATTCAACATTTCCGTGTCGCCCTTATTCCCTTTTTTGCGGCATTTT
GCCTTCCTGTTTTTGCTCACCCAGAAACGCTGGTGAAAGTAAAAGATGCTGAAGATCAGTTGGGTGCACG
AGTGGGTTACATCGAACTGGATCTCAACAGCGGTAAGATCCTTGAGAGTTTTCGCCCCGAAGAACGTTTT
CCAATGATGAGCACTTTTAAAGTTCTGCTATGTCATACACTATTATCCCGTATTGACGCCGGGCAAGAGC
AACTCGGTCGCCGGGCGCGGTATTCTCAGAATGACTTGGTTGAGTACTCACCAGTCACAGAAAAGCATCT
TACGGATGGCATGACAGTAAGAGAATTATGCAGTGCTGCCATAACCATGAGTGATAACACTGCGGCCAAC
TTACTTCTGACAACGATCGGAGGACCGAAGGAGCTAACCGCTTTTTTGCACAACATGGGGGATCATGTAA
CTCGCCTTGATCGTTGGGAACCGGAGCTGAATGAAGCCATACCAAACGACGAGCGTGACACCACGATGCC
TGTAGCAATGGCAACAACGTTGCGCAAACTATTAACTGGCGAACTACTTACTCTAGCTTCCCGGCAACAA
TTAATAGACTGGATGGAGGCGGATAAAGTTGCAGGACCACTTCTGCGCTCGGCCCTTCCGGCTGGCTGGT
TTATTGCTGATAAATCTGGAGCCGGTGAGCGTGGGTCTCGCGGTATCATTGCAGCACTGGGGCCAGATGG
TAAGCCCTCCCGTATCGTAGTTATCTACACGACGGGGAGTCAGGCAACTATGGATGAACGAAATAGACAG
ATCGCTGAGATAGGTGCCTCACTGATTAAGCATTGGTAACTGTCAGACCAAGTTTACTCATATATACTTT
AGATTGATTTAAAACTTCATTTTTAATTTAAAAGGATCTAGGTGAAGATCCTTTTTGATAATCTCATGAC
CAAAATCCCTTAACGTGAGTTTTCGTTCCACTGAGCGTCAGACCCCGTAGAAAAGATCAAAGGATCTTCT
TGAGATCCTTTTTTTCTGCGCGTAATCTGCTGCTTGCAAACAAAAAAACCACCGCTACCAGCGGTGGTTT
GTTTGCCGGATCAAGAGCTACCAACTCTTTTTCCGAAGGTAACTGGCTTCAGCAGAGCGCAGATACCAAA
TACTGTCCTTCTAGTGTAGCCGTAGTTAGGCCACCACTTCAAGAACTCTGTAGCACCGCCTACATACCTC
GCTCTGCTAATCCTGTTACCAGTGGCTGCTGCCAGTGGCGATAAGTCGTGTCTTACCGGGTTGGACTCAA
GACGATAGTTACCGGATAAGGCGCAGCGGTCGGGCTGAACGGGGGGTTCGTGCACACAGCCCAGCTTGGA
GCGAACGACCTACACCGAACTGAGATACCTACAGCGTGAGCTATGAGAAAGCGCCACGCTTCCCGAAGGG
AGAAAGGCGGACAGGTATCCGGTAAGCGGCAGGGTCGGAACAGGAGAGCGCACGAGGGAGCTTCCAGGGG
GAAACGCCTGGTATCTTTATAGTCCTGTCGGGTTTCGCCACCTCTGACTTGAGCGTCGATTTTTGTGATG
CTCGTCAGGGGGGCGGAGCCTATGGAAAAACGCCAGCAACGCGGCCTTTTTACGGTTCCTGGCCTTTTGC
TGGCCTTTTGCTCACATGTTCTTTCCTGCGTTATCCCCTGATTCTGTGGATAACCGTATTACCGCCTTTG
AGTGAGCTGATACCGCTCGCCGCAGCCGAACGACCGAGCGCAGCGAGTCAGTGAGCGAGGAAGCGGAAGA
GCGCCCAATACGCAAACCGCCTCTCCCCGCGCGTTGGCCGATTCATTAATGCAGCTGAT
