Features (pLannotate 1.2.2; 25 found; start..end, strand, type, name):
      1..48      +  rep_origin     RSF ori (fragment): Plasmids containing the RSF 1030 origin of replication can be propagated in E. coli cells that contain additional plasmids with compatible origins.
     50..106     +  CDS            lacI (fragment): lac repressor; lacI; The lac repressor binds to the lac operator to inhibit transcription in E. coli. This inhibition can be relieved by adding lactose or isopropyl-β-D-thiogalactopyranoside (IPTG).
    109..127     +  promoter       T7 promoter: promoter for bacteriophage T7 RNA polymerase
    127..151     +  protein_bind   lac operator: The lac repressor binds to the lac operator to inhibit transcription in E. coli. This inhibition can be relieved by adding lactose or isopropyl-β-D-thiogalactopyranoside (IPTG). lac repressor encoded by lacI
    164..186     +  RBS            RBS: efficient ribosome binding site from bacteriophage T7 gene 10 (Olins and Rangwala, 1989)
    254..274     +  CDS            7xHis: 6xHis affinity tag
    287..441     +  CDS            GB1 (fragment) (sequence withheld): B1 domain of Streptococcal protein G effective as a solubilizing fusion partner (Cheng and Patel, 2004)
    476..494     +  CDS            TEV site (fragment): tobacco etch virus (TEV) protease recognition and cleavage site
    543..561     -  promoter       SP6 promoter: promoter for bacteriophage SP6 RNA polymerase
    576..625     +  CDS            SET1 (fragment): solubility-enhancement tag derived from T7 phage gene 10B
    633..680     +  terminator     T7 terminator: transcription terminator for bacteriophage T7 RNA polymerase
    709..775     +  CDS            lacZα (fragment): LacZα fragment of β-galactosidase; lacZ fragment
    779..1000    -  rep_origin     M13 ori (fragment) (sequence partly withheld): M13 bacteriophage origin of replication; arrow indicates direction of (+) strand synthesis
   1001..1021    -  misc_feature   MCS (fragment): pUC18/19 multiple cloning site
   1020..1038    -  promoter       lac UV5 promoter (fragment): E. coli lac promoter with an "up" mutation
   1053..1074    -  protein_bind   CAP binding site: CAP binding activates transcription in the presence of cAMP. E. coli catabolite activator protein
   1087..2169    -  CDS            lacI: lac repressor; lacI; The lac repressor binds to the lac operator to inhibit transcription in E. coli. This inhibition can be relieved by adding lactose or isopropyl-β-D-thiogalactopyranoside (IPTG).
   2170..2247    -  promoter       lacIq promoter: lacI (mutant); In the lacIq allele, a single base change in the promoter boosts expression of the lacI gene about 10-fold.
   2247..2265    -  misc_feature   MCS (fragment): pUC18/19 multiple cloning site
   2266..2496    -  rep_origin     f1 ori (fragment) (sequence partly withheld): f1 bacteriophage origin of replication; arrow indicates direction of (+) strand synthesis
   2497..2596    -  misc_feature   bom (fragment): basis of mobility region from pBR322
   2698..2733    -  CDS            rop (fragment): Rop protein, which maintains plasmids at low copy number; rop
   2828..2932    +  promoter       AmpR promoter: bla
   2933..3793    +  CDS            AmpR: β-lactamase; bla; confers resistance to ampicillin, carbenicillin, and related antibiotics
   3964..4552    +  rep_origin     ori: high-copy-number ColE1/pMB1/pBR322/pUC origin of replication
>Addgene plasmid #112603 | pOP3BT | addgene full sequence | sequence record 220218 | Addgene NGS Result
GCAGCCGAACGACCGAGCGCAGCGAGTCAGTGAGCGAGGAAGCGGAAGAGCGCCCAATACGCAAACCGCC
TCTCCCCGCGCGTTGGCCGATTCATTAATGCAGCTGATTAATACGACTCACTATAGGGAATTGTGAGCGG
ATAACAATTCCTCTAGAAATAATTTTGTTTAACTTTAAGAAGGAGATATATCCATGAATGGACTGAATGA
TATCTTTGAAGCGCAGAAAATTGAATGGCATGAATCCGGATCTCATCACCATCACCATCACCATCACACT
AGT
[165 nt withheld, positions 284-448]
ACCGGTAGTGGCACCAGTGGGTCGACAGAAAACCTGTACTTCCAGGGATCCATGGAATTCGCGGCCGCCC
TAGGCTCGAGCTAAGCTTGAGTATTCTATAGTGTCACCTAAATCCCAGCTTGATCCGGCTGCTAACAAAG
CCCGAAAGGAAGCTGAGTTGGCTGCTGCCACCGCTGAGCAATAACTAGCATAACCCCTTGGGGCCTCTAA
ACGGGTCTTGAGGGGTTTTTTGCTGAAAGGAGGAACTATATCCGGATAACCTGGCGTAATAGCGAAGAGG
CCCGCACCGATCGCCCTTCCCAACAGTTGCGCAGCCTGAATGGCGAATGGAAATTGTAAGCGTTAATATT
TTGTTAAAATTCGCGTTAAATTTTTGTTAAATCAGCTCATTTTTTAACCAATAGGCCGAAATCGGCAAAA
TCCCTTATAAATCAAAAGAATAGACCGAGATAGGGT
[37 nt withheld, positions 905-941]
AAAGAACGTGGACTCCAACGTCAAAGG
[32 nt withheld, positions 969-1000]
AGCTTGCATGCCTGCAGGTCGGAAGCATAAAGTGTAAAGCCTGGGGTGCCTAATGAGTGAGCTAACTTAC
ATTAATTGCGTTGCGCTCACTGCCCGCTTTCCAGTCGGGAAACCTGTCGTGCCAGCTGCATTAATGAATC
GGCCAACGCGCGGGGAGAGGCGGTTTGCGTATTGGGCGCCAGGGTGGTTTTTCTTTTCACCAGTGAGACG
GGCAACAGCTGATTGCCCTTCACCGCCTGGCCCTGAGAGAGTTGCAGCAAGCGGTCCACGCTGGTTTGCC
CCAGCAGGCGAAAATCCTGTTTGATGGTGGTTAACGGCGGGATATAACATGAGCTGTCTTCGGTATCGTC
GTATCCCACTACCGAGATATCCGCACCAACGCGCAGCCCGGACTCGGTAATGGCGCGCATTGCGCCCAGC
GCCATCTGATCGTTGGCAACCAGCATCGCAGTGGGAACGATGCCCTCATTCAGCATTTGCATGGTTTGTT
GAAAACCGGACATGGCACTCCAGTCGCCTTCCCGTTCCGCTATCGGCTGAATTTGATTGCGAGTGAGATA
TTTATGCCAGCCAGCCAGACGCAGACGCGCCGAGACAGAACTTAATGGGCCCGCTAACAGCGCGATTTGC
TGGTGACCCAATGCGACCAGATGCTCCACGCCCAGTCGCGTACCGTCTTCATGGGAGAAAATAATACTGT
TGATGGGTGTCTGGTCAGAGACATCAAGAAATAACGCCGGAACATTAGTGCAGGCAGCTTCCACAGCAAT
GGCATCCTGGTCATCCAGCGGATAGTTAATGATCAGCCCACTGACGCGTTGCGCGAGAAGATTGTGCACC
GCCGCTTTACAGGCTTCGACGCCGCTTCGTTCTACCATCGACACCACCACGCTGGCACCCAGTTGATCGG
CGCGAGATTTAATCGCCGCGACAATTTGCGACGGCGCGTGCAGGGCCAGACTGGAGGTGGCAACGCCAAT
CAGCAACGACTGTTTGCCCGCCAGTTGTTGTGCCACGCGGTTGGGAATGTAATTCAGCTCCGCCATCGCC
GCTTCCACTTTTTCCCGCGTTTTCGCAGAAACGTGGCTGGCCTGGTTCACCACGCGGGAAACGGTCTGAT
AAGAGACACCGGCATACTCTGCGACATCGTATAACGTTACTGGTTTCACATTCACCACCCTGAATTGACT
CTCTTCCGGGCGCTATCATGCCATACCGCGAAAGGTTTTGCACCATTCGATGGTGTCGGGTACCGAGCTC
GAATTGTGAACCATCACCCT
[91 nt withheld, positions 2281-2371]
G
[124 nt withheld, positions 2373-2496]
CCTGATGCGGTATTTTCTCCTTACGCATCTGTGCGGTATTTCACACCGCATATGGTGCACTCTCAGTACA
ATCTGCTCTGATGCCGCATAGTTAAGCCAGCCCCGACACCCGCCAACACCCGCTGACGCGCCCTGACGGG
CTTGTCTGCTCCCGGCATCCGCTTACAGACAAGCTGTGACCGTCTCCGGGAGCTGCATGTGTCAGAGGTT
TTCACCGTCATCACCGAAACGCGCGAGACGAAAGGGCCTCGTGATACGCCTATTTTTATAGGTTAATGTC
ATGATAATAATGGTTTCTTAGACGTCAGGTGGCACTTTTCGGGGAAATGTGCGCGGAACCCCTATTTGTT
TATTTTTCTAAATACATTCAAATATGTATCCGCTCATGAGACAATAACCCTGATAAATGCTTCAATAATA
TTGAAAAAGGAAGAGTATGAGTATTCAACATTTCCGTGTCGCCCTTATTCCCTTTTTTGCGGCATTTTGC
CTTCCTGTTTTTGCTCACCCAGAAACGCTGGTGAAAGTAAAAGATGCTGAAGATCAGTTGGGTGCACGAG
TGGGTTACATCGAACTGGATCTCAACAGCGGTAAGATCCTTGAGAGTTTTCGCCCCGAAGAACGTTTTCC
AATGATGAGCACTTTTAAAGTTCTGCTATGTGGCGCGGTATTATCCCGTATTGACGCCGGGCAAGAGCAA
CTCGGTCGCCGCATACACTATTCTCAGAATGACTTGGTTGAGTACTCACCAGTCACAGAAAAGCATCTTA
CGGATGGCATGACAGTAAGAGAATTATGCAGTGCTGCCATAACCATGAGTGATAACACTGCGGCCAACTT
ACTTCTGACAACGATCGGAGGACCGAAGGAGCTAACCGCTTTTTTGCACAACATGGGGGATCATGTAACT
CGCCTTGATCGTTGGGAACCGGAGCTGAATGAAGCCATACCAAACGACGAGCGTGACACCACGATGCCTG
TAGCAATGGCAACAACGTTGCGCAAACTATTAACTGGCGAACTACTTACTCTAGCTTCCCGGCAACAATT
AATAGACTGGATGGAGGCGGATAAAGTTGCAGGACCACTTCTGCGCTCGGCCCTTCCGGCTGGCTGGTTT
ATTGCTGATAAATCTGGAGCCGGTGAGCGTGGGTCTCGCGGTATCATTGCAGCACTGGGGCCAGATGGTA
AGCCCTCCCGTATCGTAGTTATCTACACGACGGGGAGTCAGGCAACTATGGATGAACGAAATAGACAGAT
CGCTGAGATAGGTGCCTCACTGATTAAGCATTGGTAACTGTCAGACCAAGTTTACTCATATATACTTTAG
ATTGATTTAAAACTTCATTTTTAATTTAAAAGGATCTAGGTGAAGATCCTTTTTGATAATCTCATGACCA
AAATCCCTTAACGTGAGTTTTCGTTCCACTGAGCGTCAGACCCCGTAGAAAAGATCAAAGGATCTTCTTG
AGATCCTTTTTTTCTGCGCGTAATCTGCTGCTTGCAAACAAAAAAACCACCGCTACCAGCGGTGGTTTGT
TTGCCGGATCAAGAGCTACCAACTCTTTTTCCGAAGGTAACTGGCTTCAGCAGAGCGCAGATACCAAATA
CTGTTCTTCTAGTGTAGCCGTAGTTAGGCCACCACTTCAAGAACTCTGTAGCACCGCCTACATACCTCGC
TCTGCTAATCCTGTTACCAGTGGCTGCTGCCAGTGGCGATAAGTCGTGTCTTACCGGGTTGGACTCAAGA
CGATAGTTACCGGATAAGGCGCAGCGGTCGGGCTGAACGGGGGGTTCGTGCACACAGCCCAGCTTGGAGC
GAACGACCTACACCGAACTGAGATACCTACAGCGTGAGCTATGAGAAAGCGCCACGCTTCCCGAAGGGAG
AAAGGCGGACAGGTATCCGGTAAGCGGCAGGGTCGGAACAGGAGAGCGCACGAGGGAGCTTCCAGGGGGA
AACGCCTGGTATCTTTATAGTCCTGTCGGGTTTCGCCACCTCTGACTTGAGCGTCGATTTTTGTGATGCT
CGTCAGGGGGGCGGAGCCTATGGAAAAACGCCAGCAACGCGGCCTTTTTACGGTTCCTGGCCTTTTGCTG
GCCTTTTGCTCACATGTTCTTTCCTGCGTTATCCCCTGATTCTGTGGATAACCGTATTACCGCCTTTGAG
TGAGCTGATACCGCTCGCC
